>Addgene plasmid #169882 | pLKO.1P shTFRC | addgene full sequence | sequence record 333096 | Addgene NGS Result
GAGGGGGTTGGGGTTGCGCCTTTTCCAAGGCAGCCCTGGGTTTGCGCAGGGACGCGGCTGCTCTGGGCGT
GGTTCCGGGAAACGCAGCGGCGCCGACCCTGGGTCTCGCACATTCTTCACGTCCGTTCGCAGCGTCACCC
GGATCTTCGCCGCTACCCTTGTGGGCCCCCCGGCGACGCTTCCTGCTCCGCCCCTAAGTCGGGAAGGTTC
CTTGCGGTTCGCGGCGTGCCGGACGTGACAAACGGAAGCCGCACGTCTCACTAGTACCCTCGCAGACGGA
CAGCGCCAGGGAGCAATGGCAGCGCGCCGACCGCGATGGGCTGTGGCCAATAGCGGCTGCTCAGCAGGGC
GCGCCGAGAGCAGCGGCCGGGAAGGGGCGGTGCGGGAGGCGGGGTGTGGGGCGGTAGTGTGGGCCCTGTT
CCTGCCCGCGCGGTGTTCCGCATTCTGCAAGCCTCCGGAGCGCACGTCGGCAGTCGGCTCCCTCGTTGAC
CGAATCACCGACCTCTCTCCCCAGGGGGATCCACCGGAGCTTACCATGACCGAGTACAAGCCCACGGTGC
GCCTCGCCACCCGCGACGACGTCCCCAGGGCCGTACGCACCCTCGCCGCCGCGTTCGCCGACTACCCCGC
CACGCGCCACACCGTCGATCCGGACCGCCACATCGAGCGGGTCACCGAGCTGCAAGAACTCTTCCTCACG
CGCGTCGGGCTCGACATCGGCAAGGTGTGGGTCGCGGACGACGGCGCCGCGGTGGCGGTCTGGACCACGC
CGGAGAGCGTCGAAGCGGGGGCGGTGTTCGCCGAGATCGGCCCGCGCATGGCCGAGTTGAGCGGTTCCCG
GCTGGCCGCGCAGCAACAGATGGAAGGCCTCCTGGCGCCGCACCGGCCCAAGGAGCCCGCGTGGTTCCTG
GCCACCGTCGGCGTCTCGCCCGACCACCAGGGCAAGGGTCTGGGCAGCGCCGTCGTGCTCCCCGGAGTGG
AGGCGGCCGAGCGCGCCGGGGTGCCCGCCTTCCTGGAGACCTCCGCGCCCCGCAACCTCCCCTTCTACGA
GCGGCTCGGCTTCACCGTCACCGCCGACGTCGAGGTGCCCGAAGGACCGCGCACCTGGTGCATGACCCGC
AAGCCCGGTGCCTGACGCCCGCCCCACGACCCGCAGCGCCCGACCGAAAGGAGCGCACGACCCCATGCAT
CGGTACCTTTAAGACCAATGACTTACAAGGCAGCTGTAGATCTTAGCCACTTTTTAAAAGAAAAGGGGGG
ACTGGAAGGGCTAATTCACTCCCAACGAAGACAAGATCTGCTTTTTGCTTGTACTGGGTCTCTCTGGTTA
GACCAGATCTGAGCCTGGGAGCTCTCTGGCTAACTAGGGAACCCACTGCTTAAGCCTCAATAAAGCTTGC
CTTGAGTGCTTCAAGTAGTGTGTGCCCGTCTGTTGTGTGACTCTGGTAACTAGAGATCCCTCAGACCCTT
TTAGTCAGTGTGGAAAATCTCTAGCAGTAGTAGTTCATGTCATCTTATTATTCAGTATTTATAACTTGCA
AAGAAATGAATATCAGAGAGTGAGAGGAACTTGTTTATTGCAGCTTATAATGGTTACAAATAAAGCAATA
GCATCACAAATTTCACAAATAAAGCATTTTTTTCACTGCATTCTAGTTGTGGTTTGTCCAAACTCATCAA
TGTATCTTATCATGTCTGGCTCTAGCTATCCCGCCCCTAACTCCGCCCATCCCGCCCCTAACTCCGCCCA
GTTCCGCCCATTCTCCGCCCCATGGCTGACTAATTTTTTTTATTTATGCAGAGGCCGAGGCCGCCTCGGC
CTCTGAGCTATTCCAGAAGTAGTGAGGAGGCTTTTTTGGAGGCCTAGGGACGTACCCAATTCGCCCTATA
GTGAGTCGTATTACGCGCGCTCACTGGCCGTCGTTTTACAACGTCGTGACTGGGAAAACCCTGGCGTTAC
CCAACTTAATCGCCTTGCAGCACATCCCCCTTTCGCCAGCTGGCGTAATAGCGAAGAGGCCCGCACCGAT
CGCCCTTCCCAACAGTTGCGCAGCCTGAATGGCGAATGGG
[124 nt withheld, positions 2071-2194]
C
[91 nt withheld, positions 2196-2286]
A
[49 nt withheld, positions 2288-2336]
CCTTTGACGTTGGAGTCCACGTTCTTT
[37 nt withheld, positions 2364-2400]
ACCCTATCTCGGTCTATTCTTTTGATTTATAAGGGATTTTGCCGATTTCGGCCTATTGGTTAAAAAATGA
GCTGATTTAACAAAAATTTAACGCGAATTTTAACAAAATATTAACGCTTACAATTTAGGTGGCACTTTTC
GGGGAAATGTGCGCGGAACCCCTATTTGTTTATTTTTCTAAATACATTCAAATATGTATCCGCTCATGAG
ACAATAACCCTGATAAATGCTTCAATAATATTGAAAAAGGAAGAGTATGAGTATTCAACATTTCCGTGTC
GCCCTTATTCCCTTTTTTGCGGCATTTTGCCTTCCTGTTTTTGCTCACCCAGAAACGCTGGTGAAAGTAA
AAGATGCTGAAGATCAGTTGGGTGCACGAGTGGGTTACATCGAACTGGATCTCAACAGCGGTAAGATCCT
TGAGAGTTTTCGCCCCGAAGAACGTTTTCCAATGATGAGCACTTTTAAAGTTCTGCTATGTGGCGCGGTA
TTATCCCGTATTGACGCCGGGCAAGAGCAACTCGGTCGCCGCATACACTATTCTCAGAATGACTTGGTTG
AGTACTCACCAGTCACAGAAAAGCATCTTACGGATGGCATGACAGTAAGAGAATTATGCAGTGCTGCCAT
AACCATGAGTGATAACACTGCGGCCAACTTACTTCTGACAACGATCGGAGGACCGAAGGAGCTAACCGCT
TTTTTGCACAACATGGGGGATCATGTAACTCGCCTTGATCGTTGGGAACCGGAGCTGAATGAAGCCATAC
CAAACGACGAGCGTGACACCACGATGCCTGTAGCAATGGCAACAACGTTGCGCAAACTATTAACTGGCGA
ACTACTTACTCTAGCTTCCCGGCAACAATTAATAGACTGGATGGAGGCGGATAAAGTTGCAGGACCACTT
CTGCGCTCGGCCCTTCCGGCTGGCTGGTTTATTGCTGATAAATCTGGAGCCGGTGAGCGTGGGTCTCGCG
GTATCATTGCAGCACTGGGGCCAGATGGTAAGCCCTCCCGTATCGTAGTTATCTACACGACGGGGAGTCA
GGCAACTATGGATGAACGAAATAGACAGATCGCTGAGATAGGTGCCTCACTGATTAAGCATTGGTAACTG
TCAGACCAAGTTTACTCATATATACTTTAGATTGATTTAAAACTTCATTTTTAATTTAAAAGGATCTAGG
TGAAGATCCTTTTTGATAATCTCATGACCAAAATCCCTTAACGTGAGTTTTCGTTCCACTGAGCGTCAGA
CCCCGTAGAAAAGATCAAAGGATCTTCTTGAGATCCTTTTTTTCTGCGCGTAATCTGCTGCTTGCAAACA
AAAAAACCACCGCTACCAGCGGTGGTTTGTTTGCCGGATCAAGAGCTACCAACTCTTTTTCCGAAGGTAA
CTGGCTTCAGCAGAGCGCAGATACCAAATACTGTTCTTCTAGTGTAGCCGTAGTTAGGCCACCACTTCAA
GAACTCTGTAGCACCGCCTACATACCTCGCTCTGCTAATCCTGTTACCAGTGGCTGCTGCCAGTGGCGAT
AAGTCGTGTCTTACCGGGTTGGACTCAAGACGATAGTTACCGGATAAGGCGCAGCGGTCGGGCTGAACGG
GGGGTTCGTGCACACAGCCCAGCTTGGAGCGAACGACCTACACCGAACTGAGATACCTACAGCGTGAGCT
ATGAGAAAGCGCCACGCTTCCCGAAGGGAGAAAGGCGGACAGGTATCCGGTAAGCGGCAGGGTCGGAACA
GGAGAGCGCACGAGGGAGCTTCCAGGGGGAAACGCCTGGTATCTTTATAGTCCTGTCGGGTTTCGCCACC
TCTGACTTGAGCGTCGATTTTTGTGATGCTCGTCAGGGGGGCGGAGCCTATGGAAAAACGCCAGCAACGC
GGCCTTTTTACGGTTCCTGGCCTTTTGCTGGCCTTTTGCTCACATGTTCTTTCCTGCGTTATCCCCTGAT
TCTGTGGATAACCGTATTACCGCCTTTGAGTGAGCTGATACCGCTCGCCGCAGCCGAACGACCGAGCGCA
GCGAGTCAGTGAGCGAGGAAGCGGAAGAGCGCCCAATACGCAAACCGCCTCTCCCCGCGCGTTGGCCGAT
TCATTAATGCAGCTGGCACGACAGGTTTCCCGACTGGAAAGCGGGCAGTGAGCGCAACGCAATTAATGTG
AGTTAGCTCACTCATTAGGCACCCCAGGCTTTACACTTTATGCTTCCGGCTCGTATGTTGTGTGGAATTG
TGAGCGGATAACAATTTCACACAGGAAACAGCTATGACCATGATTACGCCAAGCGCGCAATTAACCCTCA
CTAAAGGGAACAAAAGCTGGAGCTGCAAGCTTAATGTAGTCTTATGCAATACTCTTGTAGTCTTGCAACA
TGGTAACGATGAGTTAGCAACATGCCTTACAAGGAGAGAAAAAGCACCGTGCATGCCGATTGGTGGAAGT
AAGGTGGTACGATCGTGCCTTATTAGGAAGGCAACAGACGGGTCTGACATGGATTGGACGAACCACTGAA
TTGCCGCATTGCAGAGATATTGTATTTAAGTGCCTAGCTCGATACATAAACGGGTCTCTCTGGTTAGACC
AGATCTGAGCCTGGGAGCTCTCTGGCTAACTAGGGAACCCACTGCTTAAGCCTCAATAAAGCTTGCCTTG
AGTGCTTCAAGTAGTGTGTGCCCGTCTGTTGTGTGACTCTGGTAACTAGAGATCCCTCAGACCCTTTTAG
TCAGTGTGGAAAATCTCTAGCAGTGGCGCCCGAACAGGGACTTGAAAGCGAAAGGGAAACCAGAGGAGCT
CTCTCGACGCAGGACTCGGCTTGCTGAAGCGCGCACGGCAAGAGGCGAGGGGCGGCGACTGGTGAGTACG
CCAAAAATTTTGACTAGCGGAGGCTAGAAGGAGAGAGATGGGTGCGAGAGCGTCAGTATTAAGCGGGGGA
GAATTAGATCGCGATGGGAAAAAATTCGGTTAAGGCCAGGGGGAAAGAAAAAATATAAATTAAAACATAT
AGTATGGGCAAGCAGGGAGCTAGAACGATTCGCAGTTAATCCTGGCCTGTTAGAAACATCAGAAGGCTGT
AGACAAATACTGGGACAGCTACAACCATCCCTTCAGACAGGATCAGAAGAACTTAGATCATTATATAATA
CAGTAGCAACCCTCTATTGTGTGCATCAAAGGATAGAGATAAAAGACACCAAGGAAGCTTTAGACAAGAT
AGAGGAAGAGCAAAACAAAAGTAAGACCACCGCACAGCAAGCGGCCGCTGATCTTCAGACCTGGAGGAGG
AGATATGAGGGACAATTGGAGAAGTGAATTATATAAATATAAAGTAGTAAAAATTGAACCATTAGGAGTA
GCACCCACCAAGGCAAAGAGAAGAGTGGTGCAGAGAGAAAAAAGAGCAGTGGGAATAGGAGCTTTGTTCC
TTGGGTTCTTGGGAGCAGCAGGAAGCACTATGGGCGCAGCGTCAATGACGCTGACGGTACAGGCCAGACA
ATTATTGTCTGGTATAGTGCAGCAGCAGAACAATTTGCTGAGGGCTATTGAGGCGCAACAGCATCTGTTG
CAACTCACAGTCTGGGGCATCAAGCAGCTCCAGGCAAGAATCCTGGCTGTGGAAAGATACCTAAAGGATC
AACAGCTCCTGGGGATTTGGGGTTGCTCTGGAAAACTCATTTGCACCACTGCTGTGCCTTGGAATGCTAG
TTGGAGTAATAAATCTCTGGAACAGATTTGGAATCACACGACCTGGATGGAGTGGGACAGAGAAATTAAC
AATTACACAAGCTTAATACACTCCTTAATTGAAGAATCGCAAAACCAGCAAGAAAAGAATGAACAAGAAT
TATTGGAATTAGATAAATGGGCAAGTTTGTGGAATTGGTTTAACATAACAAATTGGCTGTGGTATATAAA
ATTATTCATAATGATAGTAGGAGGCTTGGTAGGTTTAAGAATAGTTTTTGCTGTACTTTCTATAGTGAAT
AGAGTTAGGCAGGGATATTCACCATTATCGTTTCAGACCCACCTCCCAACCCCGAGGGGACCCGACAGGC
CCGAAGGAATAGAAGAAGAAGGTGGAGAGAGAGACAGAGACAGATCCATTCGATTAGTGAACGGATCTCG
ACGGTATCGATCACGAGACTAGCCTCGAGCGGCCGCCCCCTTCACCGAGGGCCTATTTCCCATGATTCCT
TCATATTTGCATATACGATACAAGGCTGTTAGAGAGATAATTGGAATTAATTTGACTGTAAACACAAAGA
TATTAGTACAAAATACGTGACGTAGAAAGTAATAATTTCTTGGGTAGTTTGCAGTTTTAAAATTATGTTT
TAAAATGGACTATCATATGCTTACCGTAACTTGAAAGTATTTCGATTTCTTGGCTTTATATATCTTGTGG
AAAGGACGAAACACCGGGCCAGCTTTACTGGAGAACTTCTCGAGAAGTTCTCCAGTAAAGCTGGCTTTTT
GAATTCTCGACCTCGAGACAAATGGCAGTATTCATCCACAATTTTAAAAGAAAAGGGGGGATTGGGGGGT
ACAGTGCAGGGGAAAGAATAGTAGACATAATAGCAACAGACATACAAACTAAAGAATTACAAAAACAAAT
TACAAAAATTCAAAATTTTCGGGTTTATTACAGGGACAGCAGAGATCCACTTTGGCCGCGGCTC
Features (pLannotate 1.2.2; 25 found; start..end, strand, type, name):
      4..514     +  promoter       hPGK promoter: human phosphoglycerate kinase 1 promoter
    536..1135    +  CDS            PuroR: puromycin N-acetyltransferase; pac from Streptomyces alboniger; confers resistance to puromycin
   1178..1261    +  CDS            nef (fragment): NEF_HV1Z2 - Experimental evidence at protein level: Swiss-Prot protein existence level 1. Extracellular Nef protein targets CD4(+) T-lymphocytes for apoptosis by interacting with CXCR4 surface receptors. From Human immunodeficiency virus type 1 group M subtype D (isolate Z2/CDC-Z34) (HIV-1).
   1263..1496    +  LTR            3' LTR (ΔU3): self-inactivating 3' long terminal repeat (LTR) from HIV-1
   1568..1689    +  polyA_signal   SV40 poly(A) signal: SV40 polyadenylation signal
   1729..1864    +  rep_origin     SV40 ori: SV40 origin of replication
   1885..1903    -  promoter       T7 promoter: promoter for bacteriophage T7 RNA polymerase
   1911..2066    +  CDS            lacZα (fragment): LacZα fragment of β-galactosidase; lacZ fragment
   2071..2499    +  rep_origin     f1 ori (sequence partly withheld): f1 bacteriophage origin of replication; arrow indicates direction of (+) strand synthesis
   2552..2656    +  promoter       AmpR promoter: bla
   2657..3517    +  CDS            AmpR: β-lactamase; bla; confers resistance to ampicillin, carbenicillin, and related antibiotics
   3688..4276    +  rep_origin     ori: high-copy-number ColE1/pMB1/pBR322/pUC origin of replication
   4459..4551    +  CDS            lacI (fragment): lac repressor; lacI; The lac repressor binds to the lac operator to inhibit transcription in E. coli. This inhibition can be relieved by adding lactose or isopropyl-β-D-thiogalactopyranoside (IPTG).
   4564..4585    +  protein_bind   CAP binding site: CAP binding activates transcription in the presence of cAMP. E. coli catabolite activator protein
   4600..4630    +  promoter       lac promoter: promoter for the E. coli lac operon
   4638..4654    +  protein_bind   lac operator: The lac repressor binds to the lac operator to inhibit transcription in E. coli. This inhibition can be relieved by adding lactose or isopropyl-β-D-thiogalactopyranoside (IPTG). lac repressor encoded by lacI
   4699..4717    +  promoter       T3 promoter: promoter for bacteriophage T3 RNA polymerase
   4745..4971    +  promoter       RSV promoter: Rous sarcoma virus enhancer/promoter
   4972..5152    +  LTR            5' LTR (truncated): truncated 5' long terminal repeat (LTR) from HIV-1
   5199..5324    +  misc_feature   HIV-1 Ψ: packaging signal of human immunodeficiency virus type 1
   5308..5671    +  CDS            HIV-1 gag (fragment): gag protein from human immunodeficiency virus 1; gag
   5817..6050    +  misc_feature   RRE: The Rev response element (RRE) of HIV-1 allows for Rev-dependent mRNA export from the nucleus to the cytoplasm.
   6427..6527    +  CDS            Rev (fragment): human immunodeficiency virus 1 (HIV-1) Rev protein; rev; enhances nuclear export of unspliced and incompletely spliced viral mRNAs
   6577..6817    +  promoter       U6 promoter: RNA polymerase III promoter for human U6 snRNA
   6922..7039    +  misc_feature   cPPT/CTS: central polypurine tract and central termination sequence of HIV-1
