[The description below was written by a language model from this plasmid's Addgene catalogue record and pLannotate feature annotations shown in this document.]
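Description:
pLKO.1P shTFRC is a third-generation-style, self-inactivating lentiviral RNAi vector built on the pLKO.1 puro backbone from the Broad Institute. It carries a short hairpin RNA whose 21-nucleotide target sequence is directed against human TFRC (the transferrin receptor gene). The catalogue's stated purpose is suppression of this gene, and the depositor comment ties the hairpin to a TRC library clone. In bacteria the plasmid is maintained through a ColE1/pUC-type origin and selected with ampicillin via the β-lactamase gene. An f1 origin and remnants of a lac/T7/T3 cloning region are also present. The catalogue lists it as low copy and names a recombination-reducing growth strain, which is common practice for LTR-containing plasmids.

The lentiviral cassette begins with a chimeric RSV promoter fused to a truncated HIV-1 5' LTR, which allows Tat-independent transcription of the viral genome in packaging cells. This is followed by the Ψ packaging signal with a partial gag sequence and the Rev response element for nuclear export of the genomic RNA. A human U6 RNA polymerase III promoter sits upstream of the hairpin position. The shRNA itself was not annotated in the feature table, but it presumably lies in the gap between the U6 promoter and the cPPT/CTS element, which aids nuclear import of the preintegration complex. Downstream, the human PGK promoter drives puromycin N-acetyltransferase so that transduced mammalian cells can be selected. The ΔU3 3' LTR inactivates viral promoter activity after integration. SV40 polyadenylation and origin sequences lie outside the LTRs.

The construct is suited to stable TFRC knockdown in human cells. The associated publication concerns iron homeostasis and ferroptosis sensitivity. The sequenced record is 7,084 nt, slightly shorter than the nominal catalogue size of 7,200 bp.
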