Addgene plasmid #169882: pLKO.1P shTFRC
Purpose: Suppress TRFC
Depositing lab: Richard Possemato. Depositing organization: NYU Grossman School of Medicine. Publication: Iron-sulfur cluster deficiency can be sensed by IRP2 and regulates iron homeostasis and sensitivity to ferroptosis independent of IRP1 and FBXL5. Terzi EM, Sviderskiy VO, Alvarez SW, Whiten GC, Possemato R. Sci Adv. 2021 May 26;7(22). pii: 7/22/eabg4302. doi: 10.1126/sciadv.abg4302. Print 2021 May. PubMed 34039609.
Backbone
  Vector backbone: pLKO.1p
  Backbone manufacturer: Broad Institute
  Backbone size w/o insert (bp): 7200
  Total vector size (bp): 7200
  Vector type: Lentiviral, RNAi
  Selectable markers: Puromycin
Growth in bacteria
  Bacterial resistance: Ampicillin, 100 μg/mL
  Growth temperature: 37°C
  Growth strain: NEB Stable
  Copy number: Low Copy
Gene/Insert
  Gene/Insert name: shRNA against TFRC
  Species: H. sapiens (human), Synthetic
  Insert size (bp): 21
Terms and licenses: Academic/Nonprofit Terms; Industry Terms: Not Available to Industry
Depositor comments: TRCN0000057661 - GCCAGCTTTACTGGAGAACTT
How to cite: pLKO.1P shTFRC was a gift from Richard Possemato (Addgene plasmid # 169882 ; http://n2t.net/addgene:169882 ; RRID:Addgene_169882)
